>Addgene plasmid #24808 | 3XFlag DVL2 (∂PY) | addgene partial sequence | sequence record 30772 | 24808 with hDVL2-Fwd (GCGTCACAGATTCCACAATG)
TGGCTCTACCATCACGTGGAGGGCTTTCCTGAGCGGCGGGAGGCCCGCAAGTATGCCAGCGGGCTGCTCA
AAGCAGGCCTGATCCGACACACCGTCAACAAGATCACCTTCTCTGAGCAGTGCTATTACGTCTTCGGAGA
CCTCAGTGGTGGCTGTGAGAGCTACCTAGTCAACCTGTCTCTCAATGACAACGATGGCTCCAGTGGGGCT
TCAGACCAGGATACCCTGGCTCCTCTGCCTGGGGCCACCCCCTGGCCCCTGCTGCCCACTTTCTCCTACC
AATACCCTGCCCCACACCCCTACAGCCCGCAGCATGAGCTTTCATCTTACACCTATGGTGGGGGCAGTGC
CAGCAGCCAGCATAGTGAGGGCAGCCGGAGCAGTGGGTCGACACGGAGTGATGGGGGGGCAGGGCGCACG
GGGAGGCCCGAGGAGCGGGCCCCCGAGTCCAAGTCCGGCAGTGGCAGTGAGTCTGAGCCCTCCAGCCGAG
GGGGCAGCCTTCGGCGGGGTGGGGAAGCAAGTGGGACTAGCGATGGGGGCCCTCCTCCATCCAGAGGCTC
AACTGGGGGTGCCCCTAATCTCCGAGCCCACCCAGGGCTCCATCCCTATGGACCGCCCCCTGGCATGGCC
CTCCCCTACAACCCCATGATGGTGGTCATGATGCCCCCACCTCCACCTCCAGTCCCTCCAGCAGTGCAGC
CTCCGGGGGCCCCTCCAGTCAGAGACCTGGGCTCTGTGCCCCCAGAACTGACAGCCAGCCGCCAAAGCTT
CCACATGGCCATGGGCAATCCCAGCGAGTTCTTTGTGGATGTTATGTAGCCCGGGTGGCATCCCTGTGAC
CCCTCCCCAGTGCCTCTCCTGGCCCTGGAAGTTGNCACTCCAGTGCCAC
