>Addgene plasmid #24808 | 3XFlag DVL2 (∂PY) | addgene partial sequence | sequence record 30773 | 24808 with hGH-PA-R
TACCACCCCCCTCCACCCCATAATATTATAGAAGGACACCTAGTCAGACAAAATGATGCAACTTAATTTT
ATTAGGACAAGGCTGGTGGGCACTGGAGTGGCAACTTCCAGGGCCAGGAGAGGCACTGGGGAGGGGTCAC
AGGGATGCCACCCGGGCTACATAACATCCACAAAGAACTCGCTGGGATTGCCCATGGCCATGTGGAAGCT
TTGGCGGCTGGCTGTCAGTTCTGGGGGCACAGAGCCCAGGTCTCTGACTGGAGGGGCCCCCGGAGGCTGC
ACTGCTGGAGGTACTGGAGGTGGAGGTGGGGGCATCATGAC
