>Addgene plasmid #24808 | 3XFlag DVL2 (∂PY) | addgene partial sequence | sequence record 30774 | 24808 with CMV-F
TGAACCGTCAGAATTGATCTGGTACCATGGACTACAAAGACCATGACGGTGATTATAAAGATCATGACAT
CGATTACAAGGATGACGATGACAAGCTTGCATGCCTGCAGGTCGACTCTAGAATGGCGGGTAGCAGCACT
GGGGGCGGTGGGGTTGGGGAGACGAAGGTGATTTACCACCTGGATGAGGAAGAGACTCCCTACCTGGTGA
AGATCCCTGTCCCCGCCGAGCGCATCACCCTCGGCGATTTCAAGAGCGTCCTGCAGCGGCCCGCGGGCGC
CAAGTACTTTTTCAAGTCTATGGATCAGGATTTCGGGGTGGTGAAGGAAGAAATTTCAGATGACAACGCC
CGCCTCCCCTGCTTCAACGGAAGGGTGGTATCCTGGCTGGTGTCCTCAGATAATCCCCAACCCGAGATGG
CCCCTCCAGTCCATGAGCCTCGGGCAGAACTGGCGCCTCCAGCCCCACCTTTACCTCCTTTGCCACCCGA
GAGGACCAGCGGCATTGGGGACTCAAGGCCTCCATCCTTCCACCCTAATGTGTCCAGCAGCCATGAGAAT
CTGGAGCCTGAGACAGAAACCGAGTCAGTAGTGTCACTGAGGCGGGAGCGGCCTCGCAGGAGAGACAGCA
GTGAGCATGGCGCTGGGGGCCACAGGACTGGTGGCCCCTCAAGGCTGGAGCGCCACCTGGCCGGATACGA
GAGCTCCTCTACCCTCATGACCAGCGAGCTGGAGAGTACCAGCCTGGGGGACTCGGACGAGGAGGACACC
ATGAGCAGGTTCAGCAGCTCCACGGAGCAGAGCAGTGCCTCCCGCCTCCTTAAGCGCCACCGGCGGCGAA
GGAAGCAGAGGCCACCCCGCCTGGAGAGGACGTCATCCTTCAGCAGCGTCACAGATTCCACAATGTCGCT
CAATATCATCACAGTCACGCTAAACATGGAGAAGTACAAC
