[The description below was written by a language model from this plasmid's Addgene catalogue record.]
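Description:
3XFlag DVL2 (∂PY) is a mammalian expression plasmid built on the pCMV5 backbone (about 4.1 kb without insert) that encodes a mutant form of human Dishevelled-2 (DVL2). It is propagated in E. coli as a high-copy plasmid under ampicillin selection. The record lists no mammalian selection marker, so the plasmid appears suited mainly to transient transfection. The listed sequencing primers, one reading forward from the CMV promoter and one reading back from the human growth hormone polyadenylation signal, are consistent with the usual pCMV5 layout. In that layout the insert sits between a strong constitutive CMV promoter and the hGH polyA. No feature table was provided to confirm these or any other backbone elements.

The DVL2 coding sequence was cloned between KpnI and EcoRI sites, both of which are retained, and it carries an N-terminal 3XFlag epitope for detection and immunoprecipitation with anti-Flag antibodies. The defining change is deletion of the PY motif (PPPY). PY motifs are the classic docking sites for WW domains, such as those found in HECT-type ubiquitin ligases of the Smurf family. The associated study concerns regulation of planar cell polarity by Smurf ubiquitin ligases. The construct therefore most plausibly serves as a binding-deficient comparator to wild-type tagged DVL2, used to test whether the PY motif is needed for interaction with Smurfs or regulation by them. The record itself does not describe specific experiments or state the insert size.
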