Addgene plasmid #24808: 3XFlag DVL2 (∂PY)
Depositing lab: Jeff Wrana. Depositing organization: Sinai Health System. Publication: Regulation of planar cell polarity by Smurf ubiquitin ligases. Narimatsu M, Bose R, Pye M, Zhang L, Miller B, Ching P, Sakuma R, Luga V, Roncari L, Attisano L, Wrana JL. Cell. 2009 Apr 17. 137(2):295-307. 10.1016/j.cell.2009.02.025 PubMed 19379695.
Backbone
  Vector backbone: pCMV5
  Backbone size w/o insert (bp): 4095
  Vector type: Mammalian Expression
Growth in bacteria
  Bacterial resistance: Ampicillin, 100 μg/mL
  Growth temperature: 37°C
  Growth strain: DH5alpha
  Copy number: High Copy
Gene/Insert
  Gene/Insert name: DVL2
  Species: H. sapiens (human)
  Mutation: Deletion of the PY motif: PPPY
  Entrez Gene: DVL2
  Tag / fusion protein: 3XFlag (N terminal on insert)
  Cloning method: Restriction Enzyme; 5′ cloning site KpnI (not destroyed); 3′ cloning site EcoRI (not destroyed)
  Sequencing primers: 5′ CMV-F; 3′ hGH-PA-R
Terms and licenses: Academic/Nonprofit Terms; Industry Terms
How to cite: 3XFlag DVL2 (∂PY) was a gift from Jeff Wrana (Addgene plasmid # 24808 ; http://n2t.net/addgene:24808 ; RRID:Addgene_24808)
